>Addgene plasmid #198178 | pCI-neo-μ2-(HA)3 | addgene full sequence | sequence record 387520 | Addgene NGS Result
TCAATATTGGCCATTAGCCATATTATTCATTGGTTATATAGCATAAATCAATATTGGCTATTGGCCATTG
CATACGTTGTATCTATATCATAATATGTACATTTATATTGGCTCATGTCCAATATGACCGCCATGTTGGC
ATTGATTATTGACTAGTTATTAATAGTAATCAATTACGGGGTCATTAGTTCATAGCCCATATATGGAGTT
CCGCGTTACATAACTTACGGTAAATGGCCCGCCTGGCTGACCGCCCAACGACCCCCGCCCATTGACGTCA
ATAATGACGTATGTTCCCATAGTAACGCCAATAGGGACTTTCCATTGACGTCAATGGGTGGAGTATTTAC
GGTAAACTGCCCACTTGGCAGTACATCAAGTGTATCATATGCCAAGTCCGCCCCCTATTGACGTCAATGA
CGGTAAATGGCCCGCCTGGCATTATGCCCAGTACATGACCTTACGGGACTTTCCTACTTGGCAGTACATC
TACGTATTAGTCATCGCTATTACCATGGTGATGCGGTTTTGGCAGTACACCAATGGGCGTGGATAGCGGT
TTGACTCACGGGGATTTCCAAGTCTCCACCCCATTGACGTCAATGGGAGTTTGTTTTGGCACCAAAATCA
ACGGGACTTTCCAAAATGTCGTAACAACTGCGATCGCCCGCCCCGTTGACGCAAATGGGCGGTAGGCGTG
TACGGTGGGAGGTCTATATAAGCAGAGCTCGTTTAGTGAACCGTCAGATCACTAGAAGCTTTATTGCGGT
AGTTTATCACAGTTAAATTGCTAACGCAGTCAGTGCTTCTGACACAACAGTCTCGAACTTAAGCTGCAGT
GACTCTCTTAAGGTAGCCTTGCAGAAGTTGGTCGTGAGGCACTGGGCAGGTAAGTATCAAGGTTACAAGA
CAGGTTTAAGGAGACCAATAGAAACTGGGCTTGTCGAGACAGAGAAGACTCTTGCGTTTCTGATAGGCAC
CTATTGGTCTTACTGACATCCACTTTGCCTTTCTCTCCACAGGTGTCCACTCCCAGTTCAATTACAGCTC
TTAAGGCTAGAGTACTTAATACGACTCACTATAGGCTAGCCTCGAGAATTCGCCACCATGATCGGAGGCT
TATTCATCTATAATCACAAGGGGGAGGTGCTTATCTCCCGGGTCTACAGAGATGACATCGGGAGGAATGC
TGTGGATGCCTTTCGGGTCAATGTCATTCATGCACGGCAGCAGGTGCGCAGCCCTGTCACAAACATCGCT
CGCACCAGCTTCTTCCATGTTAAGCGGTCCAACATCTGGCTGGCCGCAGTCACCAAGCAGAATGTCAATG
CTGCCATGGTCTTCGAGTTCCTCTACAAGATGTGTGATGTAATGGCTGCTTACTTTGGCAAAATCAGCGA
GGAGAACATCAAGAACAATTTTGTGCTCATATACGAGCTGCTGGATGAGATTCTGGACTTTGGCTACCCA
CAGAACTCAGAGACAGGTGCACTGAAAACCTTCATCACCCAGCAGGGTATCAAGAGTCAGACGAAGGAAG
AACAGTCCCAGATCACCAGCCAGGTGACCGGGCAGATTGGCTGGCGGCGAGAAGGCATCAAGTATCGCCG
GAATGAACTCTTCCTAGATGTTCTGGAGAGTGTGAACCTGCTTATGTCCCCACAGGGGCAGGTGCTGAGT
GCCCATGTGTCAGGCCGGGTGGTGATGAAGAGTTACCTGAGTGGCATGCCTGAGTGCAAGTTTGGAATGA
ATGACAAGATTGTCATAGAAAAGCAGGGCAAAGGCACAGCTGATGAAACAAGCAAGAGTGGTAAGCAGTC
GATCGCCATTGATGACTGCACCTTCCACCAGTGTGTGCGACTCAGCAAGTTTGACTCTGAGCGGAGCATC
AGCTTCATCCCTCCCGACGGAGAGTTTGAACTCATGAGATACCGTACTACCAAGGACATCATCCTTCCTT
TCCGGGTGATCCCATTGGTGCGGGAGGTGGGGCGCACCAAACTGGAGGTCAAGGTGGTCATCAAGTCCAA
CTTCAAGCCCTCACTTCTGGCCCAGAAGATTGAGGTGAGGATCCCGACTCCATTGAACACAAGCGGGGTA
CAGGTGATCTGCATGAAGGGGAAGGCCAAGTACAAGGCCAGCGAGAACGCCATTGTATGGAAGATCAAGC
GCATGGCAGGCATGAAGGAATCCCAGATCAGCGCAGAGATTGAGCTCCTGCCCACCAACGATAAGAAGAA
ATGGGCTCGGCCCCCCATTTCCATGAACTTTGAGGTGCCATTCGCGCCTTCTGGCCTCAAGGTGCGCTAC
TTGAAGGTATTCGAACCGAAGCTGAACTACAGCGACCATGATGTCATCAAATGGGTGCGATACATTGGCC
GCAGTGGCATTTATGAAACCCGCTGCGGATCTGGTTCGGGAGGCTCTGGATCAGGTTACCCATACGATGT
TCCAGATTACGCTCTCGACTATCCCTATGACGTCCCGGACTATGCCGGCTACCCTTACGACGTTCCAGAT
TACGCTTGAGCGGCCGCTTCCCTTTAGTGAGGGTTAATGCTTCGAGCAGACATGATAAGATACATTGATG
AGTTTGGACAAACCACAACTAGAATGCAGTGAAAAAAATGCTTTATTTGTGAAATTTGTGATGCTATTGC
TTTATTTGTAACCATTATAAGCTGCAATAAACAAGTTAACAACAACAATTGCATTCATTTTATGTTTCAG
GTTCAGGGGGAGATGTGGGAGGTTTTTTAAAGCAAGTAAAACCTCTACAAATGTGGTAAAATCCGATAAG
GATCGATCCGGGCTGGCGTAATAGCGAAGAGGCCCGCACCGATCGCCCTTCCCAACAGTTGCGCAGCCTG
AATGGCGAATGG
[124 nt withheld, positions 2883-3006]
C
[91 nt withheld, positions 3008-3098]
A
[49 nt withheld, positions 3100-3148]
CCTTTGACGTTGGAGTCCACGTTCTTT
[37 nt withheld, positions 3176-3212]
ACCCTATCTCGGTCTATTCTTTTGATTTATAAGGGATTTTGCCGATTTCGGCCTATTGGTTAAAAAATGA
GCTGATTTAACAAAAATTTAACGCGAATTTTAACAAAATATTAACGCTTACAATTTCCTGATGCGGTATT
TTCTCCTTACGCATCTGTGCGGTATTTCACACCGCATACGCGGATCTGCGCAGCACCATGGCCTGAAATA
ACCTCTGAAAGAGGAACTTGGTTAGGTACCTTCTGAGGCGGAAAGAACCAGCTGTGGAATGTGTGTCAGT
TAGGGTGTGGAAAGTCCCCAGGCTCCCCAGCAGGCAGAAGTATGCAAAGCATGCATCTCAATTAGTCAGC
AACCAGGTGTGGAAAGTCCCCAGGCTCCCCAGCAGGCAGAAGTATGCAAAGCATGCATCTCAATTAGTCA
GCAACCATAGTCCCGCCCCTAACTCCGCCCATCCCGCCCCTAACTCCGCCCAGTTCCGCCCATTCTCCGC
CCCATGGCTGACTAATTTTTTTTATTTATGCAGAGGCCGAGGCCGCCTCGGCCTCTGAGCTATTCCAGAA
GTAGTGAGGAGGCTTTTTTGGAGGCCTAGGCTTTTGCAAAAAGCTTGATTCTTCTGACACAACAGTCTCG
AACTTAAGGCTAGAGCCACCATGATTGAACAAGATGGATTGCACGCAGGTTCTCCGGCCGCTTGGGTGGA
GAGGCTATTCGGCTATGACTGGGCACAACAGACAATCGGCTGCTCTGATGCCGCCGTGTTCCGGCTGTCA
GCGCAGGGGCGCCCGGTTCTTTTTGTCAAGACCGACCTGTCCGGTGCCCTGAATGAACTGCAGGACGAGG
CAGCGCGGCTATCGTGGCTGGCCACGACGGGCGTTCCTTGCGCAGCTGTGCTCGACGTTGTCACTGAAGC
GGGAAGGGACTGGCTGCTATTGGGCGAAGTGCCGGGGCAGGATCTCCTGTCATCTCACCTTGCTCCTGCC
GAGAAAGTATCCATCATGGCTGATGCAATGCGGCGGCTGCATACGCTTGATCCGGCTACCTGCCCATTCG
ACCACCAAGCGAAACATCGCATCGAGCGAGCACGTACTCGGATGGAAGCCGGTCTTGTCGATCAGGATGA
TCTGGACGAAGAGCATCAGGGGCTCGCGCCAGCCGAACTGTTCGCCAGGCTCAAGGCGCGCATGCCCGAC
GGCGAGGATCTCGTCGTGACCCATGGCGATGCCTGCTTGCCGAATATCATGGTGGAAAATGGCCGCTTTT
CTGGATTCATCGACTGTGGCCGGCTGGGTGTGGCGGACCGCTATCAGGACATAGCGTTGGCTACCCGTGA
TATTGCTGAAGAGCTTGGCGGCGAATGGGCTGACCGCTTCCTCGTGCTTTACGGTATCGCCGCTCCCGAT
TCGCAGCGCATCGCCTTCTATCGCCTTCTTGACGAGTTCTTCTGAGCGGGACTCTGGGGTTCGAAATGAC
CGACCAAGCGACGCCCAACCTGCCATCACGATGGCCGCAATAAAATATCTTTATTTTCATTACATCTGTG
TGTTGGTTTTTTGTGTGAATCGATAGCGATAAGGATCCGCGTATGGTGCACTCTCAGTACAATCTGCTCT
GATGCCGCATAGTTAAGCCAGCCCCGACACCCGCCAACACCCGCTGACGCGCCCTGACGGGCTTGTCTGC
TCCCGGCATCCGCTTACAGACAAGCTGTGACCGTCTCCGGGAGCTGCATGTGTCAGAGGTTTTCACCGTC
ATCACCGAAACGCGCGAGACGAAAGGGCCTCGTGATACGCCTATTTTTATAGGTTAATGTCATGATAATA
ATGGTTTCTTAGACGTCAGGTGGCACTTTTCGGGGAAATGTGCGCGGAACCCCTATTTGTTTATTTTTCT
AAATACATTCAAATATGTATCCGCTCATGAGACAATAACCCTGATAAATGCTTCAATAATATTGAAAAAG
GAAGAGTATGAGTATTCAACATTTCCGTGTCGCCCTTATTCCCTTTTTTGCGGCATTTTGCCTTCCTGTT
TTTGCTCACCCAGAAACGCTGGTGAAAGTAAAAGATGCTGAAGATCAGTTGGGTGCACGAGTGGGTTACA
TCGAACTGGATCTCAACAGCGGTAAGATCCTTGAGAGTTTTCGCCCCGAAGAACGTTTTCCAATGATGAG
CACTTTTAAAGTTCTGCTATGTGGCGCGGTATTATCCCGTATTGACGCCGGGCAAGAGCAACTCGGTCGC
CGCATACACTATTCTCAGAATGACTTGGTTGAGTACTCACCAGTCACAGAAAAGCATCTTACGGATGGCA
TGACAGTAAGAGAATTATGCAGTGCTGCCATAACCATGAGTGATAACACTGCGGCCAACTTACTTCTGAC
AACGATCGGAGGACCGAAGGAGCTAACCGCTTTTTTGCACAACATGGGGGATCATGTAACTCGCCTTGAT
CGTTGGGAACCGGAGCTGAATGAAGCCATACCAAACGACGAGCGTGACACCACGATGCCTGTAGCAATGG
CAACAACGTTGCGCAAACTATTAACTGGCGAACTACTTACTCTAGCTTCCCGGCAACAATTAATAGACTG
GATGGAGGCGGATAAAGTTGCAGGACCACTTCTGCGCTCGGCCCTTCCGGCTGGCTGGTTTATTGCTGAT
AAATCTGGAGCCGGTGAGCGTGGGTCTCGCGGTATCATTGCAGCACTGGGGCCAGATGGTAAGCCCTCCC
GTATCGTAGTTATCTACACGACGGGGAGTCAGGCAACTATGGATGAACGAAATAGACAGATCGCTGAGAT
AGGTGCCTCACTGATTAAGCATTGGTAACTGTCAGACCAAGTTTACTCATATATACTTTAGATTGATTTA
AAACTTCATTTTTAATTTAAAAGGATCTAGGTGAAGATCCTTTTTGATAATCTCATGACCAAAATCCCTT
AACGTGAGTTTTCGTTCCACTGAGCGTCAGACCCCGTAGAAAAGATCAAAGGATCTTCTTGAGATCCTTT
TTTTCTGCGCGTAATCTGCTGCTTGCAAACAAAAAAACCACCGCTACCAGCGGTGGTTTGTTTGCCGGAT
CAAGAGCTACCAACTCTTTTTCCGAAGGTAACTGGCTTCAGCAGAGCGCAGATACCAAATACTGTTCTTC
TAGTGTAGCCGTAGTTAGGCCACCACTTCAAGAACTCTGTAGCACCGCCTACATACCTCGCTCTGCTAAT
CCTGTTACCAGTGGCTGCTGCCAGTGGCGATAAGTCGTGTCTTACCGGGTTGGACTCAAGACGATAGTTA
CCGGATAAGGCGCAGCGGTCGGGCTGAACGGGGGGTTCGTGCACACAGCCCAGCTTGGAGCGAACGACCT
ACACCGAACTGAGATACCTACAGCGTGAGCTATGAGAAAGCGCCACGCTTCCCGAAGGGAGAAAGGCGGA
CAGGTATCCGGTAAGCGGCAGGGTCGGAACAGGAGAGCGCACGAGGGAGCTTCCAGGGGGAAACGCCTGG
TATCTTTATAGTCCTGTCGGGTTTCGCCACCTCTGACTTGAGCGTCGATTTTTGTGATGCTCGTCAGGGG
GGCGGAGCCTATGGAAAAACGCCAGCAACGCGGCCTTTTTACGGTTCCTGGCCTTTTGCTGGCCTTTTGC
TCACATGGCTCGACAGATCT
Features (pLannotate 1.2.2; 20 found; start..end, strand, type, name):
    140..517     +  enhancer       CMV enhancer: human cytomegalovirus immediate early enhancer
    518..729     +  promoter       CMV promoter: human cytomegalovirus (CMV) immediate early promoter
    890..1022    +  intron         chimeric intron: chimera between introns from human β-globin and immunoglobulin heavy chain genes
   1067..1085    +  promoter       T7 promoter: promoter for bacteriophage T7 RNA polymerase
   1108..2406    +  CDS            AP2M1: AP2M1_BOVIN - Experimental evidence at protein level: Swiss-Prot protein existence level 1. Component of the adaptor protein complex 2 (AP-2). Adaptor protein complexes function in protein transport via transport vesicles in different membrane traffic pathways. Adaptor protein complexes are vesicle coat components and appear to be involved in cargo selection and vesicle formation. AP-2 is involved in clathrin-dependent endocytosis in which cargo proteins are incorporated into vesicles surrounded by clathrin (clathrin-coated vesicles, CCVs) which are destined for fusion with the early endosome.
   2437..2463    +  CDS            3xHA (fragment): three tandem HA epitope tags
   2541..2558    -  promoter       T3 promoter (fragment): promoter for bacteriophage T3 RNA polymerase
   2576..2697    -  polyA_signal   SV40 poly(A) signal: SV40 polyadenylation signal
   2720..2788    -  CDS            large T antigen (fragment): large T antigen from SV40 (simian virus 40)
   2812..2879    +  CDS            lacZα (fragment): LacZα fragment of β-galactosidase; lacZ fragment
   2883..3311    +  rep_origin     f1 ori (sequence partly withheld): f1 bacteriophage origin of replication; arrow indicates direction of (+) strand synthesis
   3339..3390    -  misc_feature   bom (fragment): basis of mobility region from pBR322
   3455..3812    +  promoter       SV40 promoter: SV40 enhancer and early promoter
   3863..4654    +  CDS            neo: KKA2_KLEPN - Also known as kan, nptII. Experimental evidence at protein level: Swiss-Prot protein existence level 1. Resistance to kanamycin, neomycin, paromomycin, ribostamycin, butirosin and gentamicin B. From Klebsiella pneumoniae.
   4721..4769    +  polyA_signal   poly(A) signal: synthetic polyadenylation signal
   4789..4843    -  misc_feature   bom (fragment): basis of mobility region from pBR322
   4945..4980    -  CDS            rop (fragment): Rop protein, which maintains plasmids at low copy number; rop
   5075..5179    +  promoter       AmpR promoter: bla
   5180..6040    +  CDS            AmpR: β-lactamase; bla; confers resistance to ampicillin, carbenicillin, and related antibiotics
   6211..6799    +  rep_origin     ori: high-copy-number ColE1/pMB1/pBR322/pUC origin of replication
