[The description below was written by a language model from this plasmid's Addgene catalogue record and pLannotate feature annotations shown in this document.]
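Description:
pCI-neo-μ2-(HA)3 is a mammalian expression plasmid of 6,872 bp built on the pCI-neo backbone, designed to produce the mouse μ2 subunit of the AP-2 clathrin adaptor complex with a C-terminal triple HA epitope tag. It is propagated in E. coli through a high-copy ColE1/pUC-type origin with ampicillin selection (β-lactamase under its own promoter), and it also carries an f1 origin that permits single-stranded DNA production. For selection in mammalian cells, an SV40 enhancer/early promoter drives a neomycin phosphotransferase gene followed by a synthetic polyadenylation signal, allowing G418 selection of stable transfectants.

The expression cassette consists of the human CMV immediate-early enhancer and promoter, followed by the chimeric β-globin/immunoglobulin intron characteristic of pCI vectors, which generally improves transcript processing and expression. A T7 promoter lies just upstream of the insert and a T3 promoter fragment just downstream. The μ2 coding sequence, which carries a silent substitution in codon 80, sits between the EcoRI and NotI sites and is terminated by the SV40 polyadenylation signal. According to the depositor, μ2 with a linker and one HA tag was placed between EcoRI and SalI, and a further double HA tag was added between SalI and NotI, destroying the SalI site. The automated annotation flags only a fragment of a 3xHA feature and matches the coding sequence to the bovine AP2M1 orthologue, whereas the catalogue entry gives the species as mouse.

The construct is intended for expressing HA-tagged μ2 in mammalian cells, so that the subunit can be detected or isolated with anti-HA reagents. The associated work concerns polarized sorting of viral envelope glycoproteins in neurons.
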