Addgene plasmid #198178: pCI-neo-μ2-(HA)3
Purpose: Expression of HA-tagged AP-2 μ2 in mammalian cells
Depositing lab: Juan Bonifacino. Depositing organization: National Institute of Child Health and Human Development (NICHD). Publication: Co-assembly of viral envelope glycoproteins regulates their polarized sorting in neurons. Mattera R, Farias GG, Mardones GA, Bonifacino JS. PLoS Pathog. 2014 May 15;10(5):e1004107. doi: 10.1371/journal.ppat.1004107. eCollection 2014 May. PubMed 24831812.
Backbone
  Vector backbone: pCI-neo
  Backbone size w/o insert (bp): 5474
  Total vector size (bp): 6872
  Vector type: Mammalian Expression
  Selectable markers: Neomycin (select with G418)
Growth in bacteria
  Bacterial resistance: Ampicillin, 100 μg/mL
  Growth temperature: 37°C
  Growth strain: DH5alpha
  Copy number: Unknown
Gene/Insert
  Gene/Insert name: AP-2 μ2
  Species: M. musculus (mouse)
  Insert size (bp): 1428
  Mutation: silent substitution in codon 80
  Promoter: CMV
  Tag / fusion protein: triple HA tag (C terminal on insert)
  Cloning method: Restriction Enzyme; 5′ cloning site EcoRI (not destroyed); 3′ cloning site NotI (not destroyed)
  Sequencing primers: 5′ pCI-neo forward: 5’ CTCTCCACAGGTGTCCACTCCCAGTTC; 3′ pCI-neo reverse: 5’ CACTGCATTCTAGTTGTGGTTTGTCCAAACTCATC
Terms and licenses: Academic/Nonprofit Terms; Industry Terms: Not Available to Industry
Depositor comments: μ2 + linker + HA tag subcloned between EcoRI and SalI sites; double HA tag subcloned between SalI and NotI sites (SalI site destroyed)
How to cite: pCI-neo-μ2-(HA)3 was a gift from Juan Bonifacino (Addgene plasmid # 198178 ; http://n2t.net/addgene:198178 ; RRID:Addgene_198178)
