>Addgene plasmid #198178 | pCI-neo-μ2-(HA)3 | depositor partial sequence | sequence record 383858 | Full insert sequence and in frame cloning confirmed by sequencing
TTAATACGACTCACTATAGGCTAGCCTCGAGAATTCGCCACCATGATCGGAGGCTTATTCATCTATAATC
ACAAGGGGGAGGTGCTTATCTCCCGGGTCTACAGAGATGACATCGGGAGGAATGCTGTGGATGCCTTTCG
GGTCAATGTCATTCATGCACGGCAGCAGGTGCGCAGCCCTGTCACAAACATCGCTCGCACCAGCTTCTTC
CATGTTAAGCGGTCCAACATCTGGCTGGCCGCAGTCACCAAGCAGAATGTCAATGCTGCCATGGTCTTCG
AGTTCCTCTACAAGATGTGTGATGTAATGGCTGCTTACTTTGGCAAAATCAGCGAGGAGAACATCAAGAA
CAATTTTGTGCTCATATACGAGCTGCTGGATGAGATTCTGGACTTTGGCTACCCACAGAACTCAGAGACA
GGTGCACTGAAAACCTTCATCACCCAGCAGGGTATCAAGAGTCAGACGAAGGAAGAACAGTCCCAGATCA
CCAGCCAGGTGACCGGGCAGATTGGCTGGCGGCGAGAAGGCATCAAGTATCGCCGGAATGAACTCTTCCT
AGATGTTCTGGAGAGTGTGAACCTGCTTATGTCCCCACAGGGGCAGGTGCTGAGTGCCCATGTGTCAGGC
CGGGTGGTGATGAAGAGTTACCTGAGTGGCATGCCTGAGTGCAAGTTTGGAATGAATGACAAGATTGTCA
TAGAAAAGCAGGGCAAAGGCACAGCTGATGAAACAAGCAAGAGTGGTAAGCAGTCGATCGCCATTGATGA
CTGCACCTTCCACCAGTGTGTGCGACTCAGCAAGTTTGACTCTGAGCGGAGCATCAGCTTCATCCCTCCC
GACGGAGAGTTTGAACTCATGAGATACCGTACTACCAAGGACATCATCCTTCCTTTCCGGGTGATCCCAT
TGGTGCGGGAGGTGGGGCGCACCAAACTGGAGGTCAAGGTGGTCATCAAGTCCAACTTCAAGCCCTCACT
TCTGGCCCAGAAGATTGAGGTGAGGATCCCGACTCCATTGAACACAAGCGGGGTACAGGTGATCTGCATG
AAGGGGAAGGCCAAGTACAAGGCCAGCGAGAACGCCATTGTATGGAAGATCAAGCGCATGGCAGGCATGA
AGGAATCCCAGATCAGCGCAGAGATTGAGCTCCTGCCCACCAACGATAAGAAGAAATGGGCTCGGCCCCC
CATTTCCATGAACTTTGAGGTGCCATTCGCGCCTTCTGGCCTCAAGGTGCGCTACTTGAAGGTATTCGAA
CCGAAGCTGAACTACAGCGACCATGATGTCATCAAATGGGTGCGATACATTGGCCGCAGTGGCATTTATG
AAACCCGCTGCGGATCTGGTTCGGGAGGCTCTGGATCAGGTTACCCATACGATGTTCCAGATTACGCTCT
CGACTATCCCTATGACGTCCCGGACTATGCCGGCTACCCTTACGACGTTCCAGATTACGCTTGAGCGGCC
GCTTCCCTTTAGTGAGGGTTAATG
